>Addgene plasmid #247376 | cwby0026 | addgene full sequence | sequence record 496897 | Addgene NGS Result
ACTCCTGCATTAGGAAGCAGCCCAGTAGTAGGTTGAGGCCGTTGAGCACCGCCGCCGCAAGGAATGGTGC
ATGCAAGGAGATGGCGCCCAACAGTCCCCCGGCCACGGGGCCTGCCACCATACCCACGCCGAAACAAGCG
CTCATGAGCCCGAAGTGGCGAGCCCGATCTTCCCCATCGGTGATGTCGGCGATATAGGCGCCAGCAACCG
CACCTGTGGCGCCGGTGATGCCGGCCACGATGCGTCCGGCGTAGAGGATCGAGATCGATCTCGATCCCGC
GAAATTAATACGACTCACTATAGGGGAATTGTGAGCGGATAACAATTCCCCTCTAGAAATAATTTTGTTT
AACTTTAAGAAGGAGATATACATATGTCAGGAGGAGACCGAAAGCGTATTACAGTGACAGTTGACAGCGA
CAGCTATCAGTTGCTCAAGGCATATATGATGTCAATATCTCCGGTCTGGTATGCACAACCAAGAATGAAG
CCCATGCAGTTTAAGGTTTACACCTATAAAAGAGAGAGCCGTTATCGTCTGTTTGTGGATGTACAGAGTG
ATATTATTGACACGCCCGGGCGACGGATGGTGATCCCCCTGGCCAGTGCACGTCTGCTGTCAGATAAAGT
CTCCCGTGAACTTTACCCGGTGGTGCATATCGGGGATGAAAGCTGGCGCATGATGACCACCGATATGGCC
AGTGTGCCGGTTTCCGTTATCGGGGAAGAAGTGGCTGATCTCAGCCACCGCGAAAATGACATCAAAAACG
CCATTAACCTGATGTTCTGGGGAATATGAACGGTCTCGTTCCGGTATGATTGTGAGCCTGGAAAAGCATC
CGGGCGGCGTGCATATTATCACCCTGAGCAGCGAAGAAAACCTGGAAAACTTTGTTAAAGAACTGAAGAA
ACTGGGCGCAGAAGTGGAACGCCTGCCGGAACCAAATACTGTGCGCGTGCGTGCGCCGGAAGAAGTGGTC
GAAGAAGCGCTGAAGAACACCAAATTTAAAGGATCACATCATTGGGGCAGCACCCACCACCACCACCACC
ACTAATGAGATCCGGCTGCTAACAAAGCCCGAAAGGAAGCTGAGTTGGCTGCTGCCACCGCTGAGCAATA
ACTAGCATAACCCCTTGGGGCCTCTAAACGGGTCTTGAGGGGTTTTTTGCTGAAAGGAGGAACTATATCC
GGATTGGCGAATGGG
[124 nt withheld, positions 1206-1329]
C
[91 nt withheld, positions 1331-1421]
A
[49 nt withheld, positions 1423-1471]
CCTTTGACGTTGGAGTCCACGTTCTTT
[37 nt withheld, positions 1499-1535]
ACCCTATCTCGGTCTATTCTTTTGATTTATAAGGGATTTTGCCGATTTCGGCCTATTGGTTAAAAAATGA
GCTGATTTAACAAAAATTTAACGCGAATTTTAACAAAATATTAACGCTTACAATTTAGGTGGCACTTTTC
GGGGAAATGTGCGCGGAACCCCTATTTGTTTATTTTTCTAAATACATTCAAATATGTATCCGCTCATGAA
TTAATTCTTAGAAAAACTCATCGAGCATCAAATGAAACTGCAATTTATTCATATCAGGATTATCAATACC
ATATTTTTGAAAAAGCCGTTTCTGTAATGAAGGAGAAAACTCACCGAGGCAGTTCCATAGGATGGCAAGA
TCCTGGTATCGGTCTGCGATTCCGACTCGTCCAACATCAATACAACCTATTAATTTCCCCTCGTCAAAAA
TAAGGTTATCAAGTGAGAAATCACCATGAGTGACGACTGAATCCGGTGAGAATGGCAAAAGTTTATGCAT
TTCTTTCCAGACTTGTTCAACAGGCCAGCCATTACGCTCGTCATCAAAATCACTCGCATCAACCAAACCG
TTATTCATTCGTGATTGCGCCTGAGCGAGACGAAATACGCGATCGCTGTTAAAAGGACAATTACAAACAG
GAATCGAATGCAACCGGCGCAGGAACACTGCCAGCGCATCAACAATATTTTCACCTGAATCAGGATATTC
TTCTAATACCTGGAATGCTGTTTTCCCGGGGATCGCAGTGGTGAGTAACCATGCATCATCAGGAGTACGG
ATAAAATGCTTGATGGTCGGAAGAGGCATAAATTCCGTCAGCCAGTTTAGTCTGACCATCTCATCTGTAA
CATCATTGGCAACGCTACCTTTGCCATGTTTCAGAAACAACTCTGGCGCATCGGGCTTCCCATACAATCG
ATAGATTGTCGCACCTGATTGCCCGACATTATCGCGAGCCCATTTATACCCATATAAATCAGCATCCATG
TTGGAATTTAATCGCGGCCTAGAGCAAGACGTTTCCCGTTGAATATGGCTCATAACACCCCTTGTATTAC
TGTTTATGTAAGCAGACAGTTTTATTGTTCATGACCAAAATCCCTTAACGTGAGTTTTCGTTCCACTGAG
CGTCAGACCCCGTAGAAAAGATCAAAGGATCTTCTTGAGATCCTTTTTTTCTGCGCGTAATCTGCTGCTT
GCAAACAAAAAAACCACCGCTACCAGCGGTGGTTTGTTTGCCGGATCAAGAGCTACCAACTCTTTTTCCG
AAGGTAACTGGCTTCAGCAGAGCGCAGATACCAAATACTGTCCTTCTAGTGTAGCCGTAGTTAGGCCACC
ACTTCAAGAACTCTGTAGCACCGCCTACATACCTCGCTCTGCTAATCCTGTTACCAGTGGCTGCTGCCAG
TGGCGATAAGTCGTGTCTTACCGGGTTGGACTCAAGACGATAGTTACCGGATAAGGCGCAGCGGTCGGGC
TGAACGGGGGGTTCGTGCACACAGCCCAGCTTGGAGCGAACGACCTACACCGAACTGAGATACCTACAGC
GTGAGCTATGAGAAAGCGCCACGCTTCCCGAAGGGAGAAAGGCGGACAGGTATCCGGTAAGCGGCAGGGT
CGGAACAGGAGAGCGCACGAGGGAGCTTCCAGGGGGAAACGCCTGGTATCTTTATAGTCCTGTCGGGTTT
CGCCACCTCTGACTTGAGCGTCGATTTTTGTGATGCTCGTCAGGGGGGCGGAGCCTATGGAAAAACGCCA
GCAACGCGGCCTTTTTACGGTTCCTGGCCTTTTGCTGGCCTTTTGCTCACATGTTCTTTCCTGCGTTATC
CCCTGATTCTGTGGATAACCGTATTACCGCCTTTGAGTGAGCTGATACCGCTCGCCGCAGCCGAACGACC
GAGCGCAGCGAGTCAGTGAGCGAGGAAGCGGAAGAGCGCCTGATGCGGTATTTTCTCCTTACGCATCTGT
GCGGTATTTCACACCGCAATGGTGCACTCTCAGTACAATCTGCTCTGATGCCGCATAGTTAAGCCAGTAT
ACACTCCGCTATCGCTACGTGACTGGGTCATGGCTGCGCCCCGACACCCGCCAACACCCGCTGACGCGCC
CTGACGGGCTTGTCTGCTCCCGGCATCCGCTTACAGACAAGCTGTGACCGTCTCCGGGAGCTGCATGTGT
CAGAGGTTTTCACCGTCATCACCGAAACGCGCGAGGCAGCTGCGGTAAAGCTCATCAGCGTGGTCGTGAA
GCGATTCACAGATGTCTGCCTGTTCATCCGCGTCCAGCTCGTTGAGTTTCTCCAGAAGCGTTAATGTCTG
GCTTCTGATAAAGCGGGCCATGTTAAGGGCGGTTTTTTCCTGTTTGGTCACTGATGCCTCCGTGTAAGGG
GGATTTCTGTTCATGGGGGTAATGATACCGATGAAACGAGAGAGGATGCTCACGATACGGGTTACTGATG
ATGAACATGCCCGGTTACTGGAACGTTGTGAGGGTAAACAACTGGCGGTATGGATGCGGCGGGACCAGAG
AAAAATCACTCAGGGTCAATGCCAGCGCTTCGTTAATACAGATGTAGGTGTTCCACAGGGTAGCCAGCAG
CATCCTGCGATGCAGATCCGGAACATAATGGTGCAGGGCGCTGACTTCCGCGTTTCCAGACTTTACGAAA
CACGGAAACCGAAGACCATTCATGTTGTTGCTCAGGTCGCAGACGTTTTGCAGCAGCAGTCGCTTCACGT
TCGCTCGCGTATCGGTGATTCATTCTGCTAACCAGTAAGGCAACCCCGCCAGCCTAGCCGGGTCCTCAAC
GACAGGAGCACGATCATGCGCACCCGTGGGGCCGCCATGCCGGCGATAATGGCCTGCTTCTCGCCGAAAC
GTTTGGTGGCGGGACCAGTGACGAAGGCTTGAGCGAGGGCGTGCAAGATTCCGAATACCGCAAGCGACAG
GCCGATCATCGTCGCGCTCCAGCGAAAGCGGTCCTCGCCGAAAATGACCCAGAGCGCTGCCGGCACCTGT
CCTACGAGTTGCATGATAAAGAAGACAGTCATAAGTGCGGCGACGATAGTCATGCCCCGCGCCCACCGGA
AGGAGCTGACTGGGTTGAAGGCTCTCAAGGGCATCGGTCGAGATCCCGGTGCCTAATGAGTGAGCTAACT
TACATTAATTGCGTTGCGCTCACTGCCCGCTTTCCAGTCGGGAAACCTGTCGTGCCAGCTGCATTAATGA
ATCGGCCAACGCGCGGGGAGAGGCGGTTTGCGTATTGGGCGCCAGGGTGGTTTTTCTTTTCACCAGTGAG
ACGGGCAACAGCTGATTGCCCTTCACCGCCTGGCCCTGAGAGAGTTGCAGCAAGCGGTCCACGCTGGTTT
GCCCCAGCAGGCGAAAATCCTGTTTGATGGTGGTTAACGGCGGGATATAACATGAGCTGTCTTCGGTATC
GTCGTATCCCACTACCGAGATGTCCGCACCAACGCGCAGCCCGGACTCGGTAATGGCGCGCATTGCGCCC
AGCGCCATCTGATCGTTGGCAACCAGCATCGCAGTGGGAACGATGCCCTCATTCAGCATTTGCATGGTTT
GTTGAAAACCGGACATGGCACTCCAGTCGCCTTCCCGTTCCGCTATCGGCTGAATTTGATTGCGAGTGAG
ATATTTATGCCAGCCAGCCAGACGCAGACGCGCCGAGACAGAACTTAATGGGCCCGCTAACAGCGCGATT
TGCTGGTGACCCAATGCGACCAGATGCTCCACGCCCAGTCGCGTACCGTCTTCATGGGAGAAAATAATAC
TGTTGATGGGTGTCTGGTCAGAGACATCAAGAAATAACGCCGGAACATTAGTGCAGGCAGCTTCCACAGC
AATGGCATCCTGGTCATCCAGCGGATAGTTAATGATCAGCCCACTGACGCGTTGCGCGAGAAGATTGTGC
ACCGCCGCTTTACAGGCTTCGACGCCGCTTCGTTCTACCATCGACACCACCACGCTGGCACCCAGTTGAT
CGGCGCGAGATTTAATCGCCGCGACAATTTGCGACGGCGCGTGCAGGGCCAGACTGGAGGTGGCAACGCC
AATCAGCAACGACTGTTTGCCCGCCAGTTGTTGTGCCACGCGGTTGGGAATGTAATTCAGCTCCGCCATC
GCCGCTTCCACTTTTTCCCGCGTTTTCGCAGAAACGTGGCTGGCCTGGTTCACCACGCGGGAAACGGTCT
GATAAGAGACACCGGCATACTCTGCGACATCGTATAACGTTACTGGTTTCACATTCACCACCCTGAATTG
ACTCTCTTCCGGGCGCTATCATGCCATACCGCGAAAGGTTTTGCGCCATTCGATGGTGTCCGGGATCTCG
ACGCTCTCCCTTATGCG
Features (pLannotate 1.2.2; 20 found; start..end, strand, type, name):
    286..304     +  promoter       T7 promoter: promoter for bacteriophage T7 RNA polymerase
    305..329     +  protein_bind   lac operator: The lac repressor binds to the lac operator to inhibit transcription in E. coli. This inhibition can be relieved by adding lactose or isopropyl-β-D-thiogalactopyranoside (IPTG). lac repressor encoded by lacI
    344..366     +  RBS            RBS: efficient ribosome binding site from bacteriophage T7 gene 10 (Olins and Rangwala, 1989)
    389..460     +  CDS            ccdA (fragment): CCDA_ECO57 - Also known as H, letA. Experimental evidence at protein level: Swiss-Prot protein existence level 1. Antitoxin component of a type II toxin-antitoxin (TA) system which inhibits the post-segregational killing (PSK) of plasmid-free cells, also referred to as a plasmid addiction system. Binds to and blocks the activity of CcdB; will also remove bound CcdB protein from the CcdB-GyrA complex by forming a CcdA-CcdB complex, a process termed rejuvenation. Functions as a transcriptional corepressor for the ccdAB operon, repression also requires CcdB (By similarity). From Escherichia coli
    494..796     +  CDS            ccdB: CCDB_ECOLI - Also known as G, letB, letD. Experimental evidence at protein level: Swiss-Prot protein existence level 1. Toxic component of a type II toxin-antitoxin (TA) system, functioning in plasmid maintainence. Responsible for the post- segregational killing (PSK) of plasmid-free cells, also referred to as a plasmid addiction system. Half-life of over 2 hours. Cell killing by CcdB is accompanied by filamentation, defects in chromosome and plasmid segregation, defects in cell division, formation of anucleate cells, decreased DNA synthesis and plasmid loss. Interferes with the activity of DN
   1034..1052    +  CDS            9xHis (fragment): 9xHis affinity tag
   1065..1114    +  CDS            SET1 (fragment): solubility-enhancement tag derived from T7 phage gene 10B
   1122..1169    +  terminator     T7 terminator: transcription terminator for bacteriophage T7 RNA polymerase
   1206..1634    +  rep_origin     f1 ori (sequence partly withheld): f1 bacteriophage origin of replication; arrow indicates direction of (+) strand synthesis
   1687..1744    +  promoter       AmpR promoter (fragment): bla
   1753..2568    -  CDS            KanR: aminoglycoside phosphotransferase; aph(3')-Ia; confers resistance to kanamycin in bacteria or G418 (Geneticin®) in eukaryotes
   2690..3278    +  rep_origin     ori: high-copy-number ColE1/pMB1/pBR322/pUC origin of replication
   3464..3603    -  misc_feature   bom: basis of mobility region from pBR322
   3705..3896    -  CDS            rop: Rop protein, which maintains plasmids at low copy number; rop
   3913..4293    +  CDS            YPB1_ECOLX: Protein predicted: Swiss-Prot protein existence level 4. From Escherichia coli.
   4365..4656    -  CDS            TcR (fragment): tetracycline efflux protein; tet; confers resistance to tetracycline
   4671..4692    -  protein_bind   CAP binding site: CAP binding activates transcription in the presence of cAMP. E. coli catabolite activator protein
   4705..5787    -  CDS            lacI: lac repressor; lacI; The lac repressor binds to the lac operator to inhibit transcription in E. coli. This inhibition can be relieved by adding lactose or isopropyl-β-D-thiogalactopyranoside (IPTG).
   5788..5865    -  promoter       lacI promoter: lacI
   5873..260     -  CDS            TcR (fragment) (across the origin): tetracycline efflux protein; tet; confers resistance to tetracycline
