[The description below was written by a language model from this plasmid's Addgene catalogue record and pLannotate feature annotations shown in this document.]
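Description:
cwby0026 is a pET29-based bacterial expression plasmid that serves as a Golden Gate entry (destination) vector rather than as a finished expression construct. It is propagated in E. coli through a ColE1/pMB1-type origin accompanied by the rop gene and the bom region typical of pBR322-derived pET backbones, and it is selected with kanamycin via an aminoglycoside phosphotransferase (KanR) gene. An f1 origin is also present, and short tetracycline-resistance fragments appear to be non-functional backbone remnants. The backbone carries lacI with its own promoter.

The expression cassette consists of a T7 promoter with an adjacent lac operator and the T7 gene 10 ribosome binding site, giving IPTG-inducible transcription in hosts that supply T7 RNA polymerase, and it ends at the T7 terminator. Between these elements sits a ccdB toxin cassette, preceded by a fragment of ccdA. According to the stated purpose, it is flanked by AGGA and TTCC Golden Gate overhangs. CcdB poisons DNA gyrase, so plasmids that retain the cassette kill standard cloning strains. Replacing it with a designed gene therefore provides counter-selection for correct assemblies.

Downstream of the drop-out site, the purpose line describes a GS linker, an element called HALC1_004, a SNAC tag (a sequence allowing chemical cleavage) and a C-terminal 6xHis tag for affinity purification. The feature table detects only the His tag in this region, along with a short match to a T7 gene 10B-derived solubility tag, and the record does not explain what HALC1_004 is. The associated publication concerns scaling up experimental characterization of designed proteins, which is consistent with use for high-throughput cloning and expression of synthetic genes as C-terminally tagged fusions.
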