Addgene plasmid #247376: cwby0026
Purpose: GGA cloning AGGA-promoter-ccdb-TTCC-GS-HALC1_004-SNAC-6xhis
Depositing lab: David Baker. Publication: Accelerating protein design by scaling experimental characterization. Qian J, Milles LF, Wicky BIM, Ragotte RJ, Motmaen A, Borst AJ, Skotheim R, Ols S, Coventry B, Li X, Kibler RD, Goreshnik I, Exposit M, Lore K, Stewart L, Baker D. Nat Commun. 2026 Aug 20;17(1):9945. doi: 10.1038/s41467-026-76740-9. PubMed 42754580.
Backbone
  Vector backbone: pET29
  Vector type: Bacterial Expression
Growth in bacteria
  Bacterial resistance: Kanamycin, 50 μg/mL
  Growth temperature: 37°C
  Growth strain: NEB Stable
  Copy number: Unknown
Gene/Insert
  Gene/Insert name: ccdb
  Species: Synthetic
  Promoter: T7
  Cloning method: Golden Gate
Terms and licenses: Academic/Nonprofit Terms; Industry Terms: Not Available to Industry
Depositor comments: Please visit https://doi.org/10.1101/2025.08.05.668824 for bioRxiv preprint.
How to cite: cwby0026 was a gift from David Baker (Addgene plasmid # 247376 ; http://n2t.net/addgene:247376 ; RRID:Addgene_247376)
